>Addgene plasmid #188892 | pMLS640 | addgene full sequence | sequence record 370714 | Addgene NGS Result
CACGTGCTGTGACGTCGTGACTGGGGAAAACCCTGGCGTTACCCAACTTAATCGCCTTGCAGCACATCCC
CCTTTCGCCAGCTGGCGTAATAGCGAAGAGGCCCGCACCGATCGCCCTTCCCAACAGTTGCGCAGCCTGA
ATGGCGAATGGCGCCTGATGCGGTATTTTCTCCTTACGCATCTGTGCGGTATTTCACACCGCATATGGTG
CACTCTCAGTGCAATCTGCTCTGATGCCGCATAGTTAAGCCAGCCCCGACACCCGCCAACACCCGCTGAC
GCGCCCTGACGGGCTTGTCTGCTCCCGGCATCCGCTTACAGACAAGCTGTGACCGTCTCCGGGAGCTGCA
TGTGTCAGAGGTTTTCACCGTCATCACCGAAACGCGCGAGACGAAAGGGCCTCGTGATACGCCTATTTTT
ATAGGTTAATGTCATGATAATAATGGTTTCTTAGACGTCAGGTGGCACTTTTCGGGGAAATGTGCGCGGA
ACCCCTATTTGTTTATTTTTCTAAATACATTCAAATATGTATCCGCTCATGAGACAATAACCCTGATAAA
TGCTTCAATAATATTGAAAAAGGAAGAGTATGAGTATTCAACATTTCCGTGTCGCCCTTATTCCCTTTTT
TGCGGCATTTTGCCTTCCTGTTTTTGCTCACCCAGAAACGCTGGTGAAAGTAAAAGATGCTGAAGATCAG
TTGGGTGCACGAGTGGGTTACATCGAACTGGATCTCAACAGCGGTAAGATCCTTGAGAGTTTTCGCCCCG
AAGAACGTTTTCCAATGATGAGCACTTTTAAAGTTCTGCTATGTGGCGCGGTATTATCCCGTATTGACGC
CGGGCAAGAGCAACTCGGTCGCCGCATACACTATTCTCAGAATGACTTGGTTGAGTACTCACCAGTCACA
GAAAAGCATCTTACGGATGGCATGACAGTAAGAGAATTATGCAGTGCTGCCATAACCATGAGTGATAACA
CTGCGGCCAACTTACTTCTGACAACGATCGGAGGACCGAAGGAGCTAACCGCTTTTTTGCACAACATGGG
GGATCATGTAACTCGCCTTGATCGTTGGGAACCGGAGCTGAATGAAGCCATACCAAACGACGAGCGTGAC
ACCACGATGCCTGTAGCAATGGCAACAACGTTGCGCAAACTATTAACTGGCGAACTACTTACTCTAGCTT
CCCGGCAACAATTAATAGACTGGATGGAGGCGGATAAAGTTGCAGGACCACTTCTGCGCTCGGCCCTTCC
GGCTGGCTGGTTTATTGCTGATAAATCTGGAGCCGGTGAGCGTGGGTCTCGCGGTATCATTGCAGCACTG
GGGTCAGATGGTAAGCCCTCCCGTATCGTAGTTATCTACACGACGGGGAGTCAGGCAACTATGGATGAAC
GAAATAGACAGATCGCTGAGATAGGTGCCTCACTGATTAAGCATTGGTAACTGTCAGACCAAGTTTACTC
ATATATACTTTAGATTGATTTAAAACTTCATTTTTAATTTAAAAGGATCTAGGTGAAGATCCTTTTTGAT
AATCTCATGACCAAAATCCCTTAACGTGAGTTTTCGTTCCACTGAGCGTCAGACCCCGTAGAAAAGATCA
AAGGATCTTCTTGAGATCCTTTTTTTCTGCGCGTAATCTGCTGCTTGCAAACAAAAAAACCACCGCTACC
AGCGGTGGTTTGTTTGCCGGATCAAGAGCTACCAACTCTTTTTCCGAAGGTAACTGGCTTCAGCAGAGCG
CAGATACCAAATACTGTTCTTCTAGTGTAGCCGTAGTTAGGCCACCACTTCAAGAACTCTGTAGCACCGC
CTACATACCTCGCTCTGCTAATCCTGTTACCAGTGGCTGCTGCCAGTGGCGATAAGTCGTGTCTTACCGG
GTTGGACTCAAGACGATAGTTACCGGATAAGGCGCAGCGGTCGGGCTGAACGGGGGGTTCGTGCACACAG
CCCAGCTTGGAGCGAACGACCTACACCGAACTGAGATACCTACAGCGTGAGCTATGAGAAAGCGCCACGC
TTCCCGAAGGGAGAAAGGCGGACAGGTATCCGGTAAGCGGCAGGGTCGGAACAGGAGAGCGCACGAGGGA
GCTTCCAGGGGGAAACGCCTGGTATCTTTATAGTCCTGTCGGGTTTCGCCACCTCTGACTTGAGCGTCGA
TTTTTGTGATGCTCGTCAGGGGGGCGGAGCCTATGGAAAAACGCCAGCAACGCGGCCTTTTTACGGTTCC
TGGTCTTTTGCTGGCCTTTTGCTCACATGTTCTTTCCTGCGTTATCCCCTGATTCTGTGGATAACCGTAT
TACCGCCTTTGAGTGAGCTGATACCAGCGGATAACAATTTCACAGGGCCCTGTCGGATTATGGGCTCTTC
TTTTATCCTCTACTTTCTTTCTAGAAAATGCAAATGTTGAGTCAGAAATTGCTGAATGGAGTACAACTGC
AATGGGTTTAGCTTATGTTTCTGGAACAATTACTGGTGGAATTGTGATTGAAAAGTAAGGTTATATTTCA
TTTCAATAAATGTTACCACAGTATAACAAAAACAAGTTACATTGTTCAGAGTATGTCTGAATGTATTATT
ATTATTGTATTTGTGCATCAGTACTGTAGTTGTACTGAAGAAGGGTTTAAAATAATCTCAACGTTTTTAA
GACGAGTTAGTGAGAATACGGTCGCAGTTAGGATGTTTGGACATAGTTTTATTAGATAATCGTGAACTAA
CTCACTATAAAAACCCGCTAACTCATTGAATAAGATAGTTTTAAACGTTCAAAATTTGAAGACAAAATTG
TATGAATAAGTTTACAGAGTTGGTCGACGCAAGCTTCTCCTTCTCTTCACATTTCTCAATAATTTAGCTC
TAATTGCATTCGTATTCTTCGCAAAAATACGTATTCTGATTGACCCGATGAAATACGGATGCCTAGTTGC
ATTGATCATCTACGGTTATACTTATGGGTGAGGTTTTTCAAATATATTTTGATTTAATCGAATAATGAAA
TTTCAGAACTGGAGTTGGTCCAATTTCGTGGTTTATATCCTCTGAACTGGTACCTCAAAAACATCGTAGT
ATTGCTCAATCTGTGGCATATTCAATGAATACTGTAATGGTGGTTATCAGTACATTTACAGTATTACCTC
TATATTCCGTTATTGGTAGTTATGCTTTCCTTATTCTATATTCAATTCCTTCATTTATAAGTATGCTTAT
ATTATTTCGCTACTTACCGGAAACCAAAGGACGAGAGATTCATGATATTGTGAATGAACTTAAAAAAAAA
TGAAAACCTTTGAAAACGTTCATACGGCCGAAATTTTACTTGATCGAGCCAATTGAACTTTTGTTAAGAC
TTACAGAAAAGTGAGAGATTTTGTTACAAAAAAGTGAGAAAAAAGCGAAAATGAACAGGAAAAAGAAGAA
AAATACACCCGAAGTATCATATAAAAATTAAAAAGATTGTTTGACCTGGCGGAACTTTTTTGCAAAAACT
CTGAATATCCATGGCACATGCTTCGTGCAAAACAGGATCCAAATGAATATCAACAAGAGATTCTTGAAGA
CGACGAGCCACTTGCTCAGAGCATTGCTTATCTCGAATGAGACCCTTGTTAAAATCATTTTTCAAACATT
ATATGACATTGTCGAAATGTCCTCCTGATTCCATGATGGTAGCAAACTCACTTCGTAGCGTAAGTTTAAA
CATGATTTTACTAACATAACTTCGTATAAAGTATCCTATACGAAGTTATGACATTCTCTAATGAAAAAAT
CTTTCAGTTGAAATTGAAAATGAGTTAAAGTTGGAGTTTTTATTGAAAACAGATTTCCGTGTGATTAGTG
TTTTTAGCGAGTGTGACAGGACAGCGAAAAAATATAGAAACAAGGGGGGAACTGAAAAGCTTAGGAATGC
ATTGAACATGAGAAGGGGAAAGGGAAGGAACAAACTAGACAGGAATTATTGGAATTTAATCACATTTGGA
GTTTTTTTTCTATTCGACAGAATAATTATCCAGAACATTTTTGTATTAAATATTTATGCATCATATGAGT
AGTCGGCTTTGTTGTGCATGACGAGTTTGTTATCGACGAAATAGAAGCTGTCAGAACGAGTCTCGTTTGG
ATTGTTGATCATGTCGTCCACTGAAAAAGAGATTAGTCTTTTGAATTGTACTTTTTAGAATAATGACTCA
CTGAGTTGTTGAGAGAGTTGAGGGAACTCATAGATATGTTCACAGTTGTTTCGTGAATTCGGAATACAGA
ATCCGAATTCAAAGTCAAAACACTTCAGAAGGCGATCTTTGAAGAAGTGACGTTCGATCATTCGGAAATG
ATGGATTGGGATGTCTCCTACTTTGAATTCCACAGTTGCTCCGACCGTTTTGAGTTTCAAAAAGTTTGGA
GCAAATCTATAACGCACGTATCTTGCCGACTCCTGTGGCGACTCATCATTCTCCTGATCGTTCTCCGGTT
TGGCGATCTCGAAAAGCACTTGCTCAGTGTCCAGATCACGGATTTGGAACTTGGTGAACTCGATGTTATA
GATGTTCGCAGATGGGGAGCATAAGAATCCTAAATTTATGTTTTAAACTGAAATCCAAAGGGAGCAAGAT
ACCTTGAGTGATTCCCGGAAGTGCTAAAACGTCGTTCGGAGTGATTTGAGCTTTCTTCGCAAGCTCCGAT
TCCGTTGTGATTCCTTGTTCGGTGCTTGGTGGTGGCCGTGGCATCTGGAAATATGGAAAAGTTCAACAAA
AAGAAAAGAGAAAAGAATGAAATCGGATATCAAGAGTTAGTTGAGCGGTTTCTCTAGTTTTCTGAGTCTC
ACCTGCGACGGGAAGGTCGCCGAGCCGGGTGGAATCGATCGTTGTTGCTCGGCTTTCATATCGGTTTGGT
TGGAAGCGGCTGAAAACGGAAAGAAGTGGAAGAAGGAAAAGAGTGTGGTGTGACAGGAAAATGGTAATTA
GAGGGTGCCAAATAACCAGCTATATTTTGTTTTTTTTTGAAAACATTTTTAAAAAGAAAAATACGATAAT
GATATCAGATGGATTTCCGGAAAACTGGTATGAAAAATTTCAACCTTTTTGAGTACATGTAATCAAAATA
CACTTTGTAAATTATCATTTTTATTGAAACTCCACCATTTTTCTATTTATAACGCTAATAATTTGAAAAA
GAAACCTATTGCGAACCGCGGGGTGAATCCCAAAAACGAATGCGTTTTGGTGGAGTGATTGATTCGAATC
GAAGAAGAAAAAGAAGAAGACGTGGAATAGAGAGCTCACTCTTAACCGAGCAGCACACACCGACAGAAAA
AAAAATGAAATGAATGAGGGTCTTCTTCTTCTTCTTCTTCGAATGATTGACAGAAATGGGAAAAAGAGGA
AGATTGAGAAGGGAAAAAGGAAGGAGAAAAGAAGCAGAAGAAGACGTCAGAGAGGAGAGGAACGAGCGGA
AAAGCAGCGGGCGCAAGTCATAGAAGTAGCAGAGCTGGGGAGAAGAAGACACTATCCAAGAAAGGAATGA
CGAGAGAGTATGCAAAGGGGTATAGGGTGCAGACAGAATAGGAACAGAATAACAGATGATGAGCCAAGAA
GAGTTGAAAAGGGCGATGAATTTGTCATGTAACTTAATTTGGGTCAATTTGAGCATGATGAATTGAAATC
ATCCCTTGTTGGGAGTTAATAACCGGTTTGTTATCAGAAACCCTGTAATAGAAGGGCGCCCTAACTTTGA
GCCAATTCATCCCGGTTTCTGTCAAATATATCAAAAAGTGGTCAACTGACAAATTGTTTTTGATATTATA
ATAAACATTTTATCCGTTAACAATTTTCGAATACTTTTTACAAGGACTTGGATAAATTGGCTCAAAGATA
ACTTCGTATAAAGTATCCTATACGAAGTTATTAACTAATCTGATTTAAATTTTCAGGCTCACGCACGTGG
TTTAAACTAGAACTAGGCCCGGGCTACGTAATACGACTCACTTAAGGCCTTGACTAGAGGGTACCAGAGC
TCACCTAGGCAGGAACAGCTATGACCATGATTACGCCAAGCTATCAACTTTGTATAGAAAAGTTGGGTTT
TCACAACGGCAAAATATCAGTTTTTAAAAAATTAAACCATAAAACAAATAATATAACCCAATTTTTACAT
CAAACCACAAGAAAAAAATACATTTGGGCCCACGGATAAAGAAATTAAAAAAATACATTTTTTAAAGGCG
CACCGAATTAAAATTCATTTGGGTCTTACCGCGTATACCGTACTCCGTTTGTTTGATCATTTTTGTCAGC
GCTGGCGGTTGTTTTTTCATTTCATTTCTGCTTCAAAGACGTTTTCTCGAATAATTTTTCGTTTATTCTC
TTTTTTAAAATTAATTTCTAGCCGTAAATGTTATAAATTCACCCATTTAACGCAAATTTCATGGTAATCT
CATGGAAAAATGCAGTTTCTTTGTTAAAGAAAGCTTAAATAGCAAAAATTCCCCGACTTTCCCCAAAATC
CTGCTCGATTTTCCGTTTTCTCATTGTATTCTCTCTTAATTAATTTTATCGATAATCAATTGAATGTTTC
AGACAGAGACAAGTTTGTACAAAAAAGCAGGCTCGATGACTGCTCCAAAGAAGAAGCGTAAGGTACCGGT
AGAAAAAATGGACAAGAAGTACTCCATCGGACTCGACATCGGAACCAACTCCGTCGGATGGGCCGTCATC
ACCGACGAGTACAAGGTCCCATCCAAGAAGTTCAAGGTCCTCGGAAACACCGACCGTCACTCCATCAAGA
AGAACCTCATCGGAGCCCTCCTCTTCGACTCCGGAGAGACCGCCGAGGCCACCCGTCTCAAGCGTACCGC
CCGTCGTCGTTACACCCGTCGTAAGAACCGTATCTGCTACCTCCAGGAGATCTTCTCCAACGAGATGGCC
AAGGTCGACGACTCCTTCTTCCACCGTCTCGAGGAGTCCTTCCTCGTCGAGGAGGACAAGAAGCACGAGC
GTCACCCAATCTTCGGAAACATCGTCGACGAGGTCGCCTACCACGAGAAGTACCCAACCATCTACCACCT
CCGTAAGAAGCTCGTCGACTCCACCGACAAGGCCGACCTCCGTCTCATCTACCTCGCCCTCGCCCACATG
ATCAAGTTCCGTGGACACTTCCTCATCGAGGGAGACCTCAACCCAGACAACTCCGACGTCGACAAGCTCT
TCATCCAGCTCGTCCAGACCTACAACCAGCTCTTCGAGGAGAACCCAATCAACGCCTCCGGAGTCGACGC
CAAGGCCATCCTCTCCGCCCGTCTCTCCAAGTCCCGTCGTCTCGAGAACCTCATCGCCCAGCTCCCAGGA
GAGAAGAAGAACGGACTCTTCGGAAACCTCATCGCCCTCTCCCTCGGACTCACCCCAAACTTCAAGTCCA
ACTTCGACCTCGCCGAGGACGCCAAGCTCCAGCTCTCCAAGGACACCTACGACGACGACCTCGACAACCT
CCTCGCCCAGATCGGAGACCAGTACGCCGACCTCTTCCTCGCCGCCAAGAACCTCTCCGACGCCATCCTC
CTCTCCGACATCCTCCGTGTAAGGAGTTGAACGGCTGAAAAATCGATATTTTGAGCGAAAAAAGCCGGAA
AAATGGATTTTATCGGATAAAATTTGATTTTTTGAGCTGAGAAATGCCTTTATAGACGAATTTCCTTGTC
AAATTGTTAAAAACTGCAAAATTTGCCAAAAAAAAAGCATTTTTTATATTTTTTTTTACAAAAAATTCCA
CAAAAATGGCAAAATTTGACTAAAAATGCCAATTTTGTCGTTTTCTCCGTGCCACAGCGGCCGAAAATCG
ATTTTTAAGCGATTTTCGGGTGAAAAAGTGTAAAAACCGACTGAAAATCCAGCTGAAAACGACAAAAACG
GTAAGTTTTAGCTAATTTTCACCTTTTTTTCGATATTTTTTTACTAAAAAAAAACCGAAAAATTGAGTTT
TTTTCAAATTTCTGCAAAAATTCTGCAATTTTAGCAATTTCCATACTATTTTGACGCCGAAAAAGCTTAA
AAATATGATTTTTAGAGGTTTTTAATGGAAAATTCATGGATTTTTCAAATTTTTCCACGAAAATCATTGA
AAAATTTGAAAAAATTGATTTCCTATTCAAAGTTCTAGCTAAAAACTGCAATTTTAGCAATTTCCATACT
ATTTTAGTACTGAAAAAGCCTAAAAATGTGATTTTCAGAGGATTTCAATGGAAAATTCATGGATTTTTCC
GATTTTTTTCGATGATTTTCACTAAAAAATTGGAAAAATTCATCAATTTCCTATTGAAAACCTCTAAAAA
TTATATTTTTTTTGCTTTTCCGACGTCAAAATAGTATGGAAAATGCTAAAATTGCAGAATTTTTCCAGAA
ATTTGAAGAAAAAACTCAATTTTTTCCGTTTTTTCAATGATTTTCATGAAAAAATTGGAAAATTTTGTAA
ATTTTCCATTGAAAACCTCTGAAAATTTGGAAATTTTCGAATTTAAATGTTTAAAAAAAATTGAATATTT
TGCGAGTTTTTGAATTTTTTTTGAGAATTTTTGAATTTTTTTCACCCAAAATTTTTTCAATTTTTCAGGT
CAACACCGAGATCACCAAGGCCCCACTCTCCGCCTCCATGATCAAGCGTTACGACGAGCACCACCAGGAC
CTCACCCTCCTCAAGGCCCTCGTCCGTCAGCAGCTCCCAGAGAAGTACAAGGAGATCTTCTTCGACCAGT
CCAAGAACGGATACGCCGGATACATCGACGGAGGAGCCTCCCAGGAGGAGTTCTACAAGTTCATCAAGCC
AATCCTCGAGAAGATGGACGGAACCGAGGAGCTCCTCGTCAAGCTCAACCGTGAGGACCTCCTCCGTAAG
CAGCGTACCTTCGACAACGGATCCATCCCACACCAGATCCACCTCGGAGAGCTCCACGCCATCCTCCGTC
GTCAGGAGGACTTCTACCCATTCCTCAAGGACAACCGTGAGAAGATCGAGAAGATCCTCACCTTCCGTAT
CCCATACTACGTCGGACCACTCGCCCGTGGAAACTCCCGTTTCGCCTGGATGACCCGTAAGTCCGAGGAG
ACCATCACCCCATGGAACTTCGAGGAGGTCGTCGACAAGGGAGCCTCCGCCCAGTCCTTCATCGAGCGTA
TGACCAACTTCGACAAGAACCTCCCAAACGAGAAGGTCCTCCCAAAGCACTCCCTCCTCTACGAGTACTT
CACCGTCTACAACGAGCTCACCAAGGTCAAGTACGTCACCGAGGGAATGCGTAAGCCAGCCTTCCTCTCC
GGAGAGCAGAAGAAGGCCATCGTCGACCTCCTCTTCAAGACCAACCGTAAGGTCACCGTCAAGCAGCTCA
AGGAGGACTACTTCAAGAAGATCGAGTGCTTCGACTCCGTCGAGATCTCCGGAGTCGAGGACCGTTTCAA
CGCCTCCCTCGGAACCTACCACGACCTCCTCAAGATCATCAAGGACAAGGACTTCCTCGACAACGAGGAG
AACGAGGACATCCTCGAGGACATCGTCCTCACCCTCACCCTCTTCGAGGACCGTGAGATGATCGAGGTGC
TGAAGCTCGAAAATTTGGAGCTTTTACACGAGATTTTTGAAGAAAAAGCCTGAAAATCGAGAGATTTTGA
GCTGTGGAATTCGTTGAAATTACATAATTCGCGCCCGTAATTCTTTAAAAAAACGCTGAAATTTGCAGAT
TTTGCCAGAAAGTTGAAGAAAAATCTACTTTTCCGGCATTCTCTATTATTTTCATGGAAAATTAGAAAAA
TCCATGAATAAACAGTGAAAATTGCTGATTTTACCTGAAATTTTGAAAAAAAAAAAAATCTAAAATCAAG
GTTTTAAGCCTAAAAACTGCAGATTTCAGCCAAAATTGTGAAAAAAGCTGATTTTTTGCTATTTTGAGCT
TTTCCATGGGGTGGAAATTGCCAAAAATTACGGAACATTCACACAAATTTGCTGAATAATCCAATTTTCC
AGTGTTTTCTAGAGTTTCCGTAGAAATTTTGAAAAAACCCAGTAAATTTTCAATCGGAAAACCTCTAAAA
ACATCGTTTCAGGCCTATAAATAGTAAAAATTACCGATTTTATTCGAAAATTTAAGGAAAAGTCGTGAAA
AACGAGATTTTAAGCCTCAAAACTGCAGATTCTATCTAAAATTAAAAAAAAAAAACATAAATATCCGAAT
TTTTGGAGGAAAAGCCTGAAAATCGATATTTTAAGCCTCAAAACTGAAGATTTCAGCCAAAAAAAAAAAC
AGATTTTTCGCTATTTTATGTGCCAAAAAACCACATTCCGAGCTTTTCCAGAGTGGAAATTGCCAAAAAT
TACAGAATTTTCCCAGAAATTAGCAAAAAAAAAACCCATTTTTCAGGCGTTTTCAACGATTTTCATAGCA
AATTTGAAAAATCCATGAATTTTTTAATTATAGAAAACCCTCTGAAAATTGCAGTTTTAAGCTATTCCAG
CATTCAAATAGTATGGAAATTGCTAAAAATTGAAGAATTTTCCCAAAAATTTGATGAAAACTTATTTTTC
TGGCGTTTTCGATGATTTTCATGGAATTTCGAGAAAATTAATGAATTTTCAATTAAAAAACGTCTGCAAA
ATCACATTTTTTAAAGCTTTTTCAGCAACAAAATAGTATGGAAATTGCTTTTTAAAAAAGCGGAATTTTT
GGAAAAAAGGTTAAATTTTCAGTCAGTTTTTGCACTTTTTGACTGAAAATTCACTGAAATTAGGGAAAAA
TTCCGGAAAAATGATTTTTTCGAATTGTAGGGCAAATTTTGCAATTTCAAGCAATTTCCATAATATTTTA
ATGCTGGAAAAGCTCAAATTTACGTTTTAATGGGATTTTAGTGAAAAATTCATGGATTTTCCGAAAAATT
TGCAGGAAAATCATAGTAAAGACCTCAAAAAATCAATAAAAAATTTAAAAAATTGGACAATCACATTTCT
GCGTAAAATCTGCACTTTTTCAGTAAAAAATACCGATTTTCCGTGAAAATTCTCGATTTTTAATCGAAAA
TCTCGAAATTTTTACAAATTTCAGCACCAAAATCGTTGAAAATTCTGAAAATTTGAATTTTTTTTCCTTG
TTTTTTGAGTAAAATTTGCACTTTTTCAGTAAAGAATACCGATTTTCCGTGAAAATTCTCGGTTTTTAAT
CGAAAATCTCGAAATTTTTACAAATTTCAGCTCCGAAATAGCTGAAAATTGGACAAAAATTTCAATTTTT
GCCCTGTTTTTTGAGTAAAATCTGCACTTTTTAGTTGAAAAAAAACACGGATTTTGTAGGAAAATTTGGG
AAAAATCTCCAAATTTTCACAATTTTCCAGTAAAAACAGCAATTTTTAAAACGGTTTTTAATCAAAAATC
TTTAGAATTTTCCAAATTTCAGCACCAAAAAAGCTAAAAATCGCTGAAATTTTCGACAAATTCCAAATTT
CCAGGAGCGTCTCAAGACCTACGCCCACCTCTTCGACGACAAGGTCATGAAGCAGCTCAAGCGTCGTCGT
TACACCGGATGGGGACGTCTCTCCCGTAAGCTCATCAACGGAATCCGTGACAAGCAGTCCGGAAAGACCA
TCCTCGACTTCCTCAAGTCCGACGGATTCGCCAACCGTAACGTAAGTTTAAACATGATTTTACTAACTAA
CTAATCTGATTTAAATTTTCAGTTCATGCAGCTCATCCACGACGACTCCCTCACCTTCAAGGAGGACATC
CAGAAGGCCCAGGTCTCCGGACAGGGAGACTCCCTCCACGAGCACATCGCCAACCTCGCCGGATCCCCAG
CCATCAAGAAGGGAATCCTCCAGACCGTCAAGGTCGTCGACGAGCTCGTCAAGGTCATGGGACGTCACAA
GCCAGAGAACATCGTCATCGAGATGGCCCGTGAGAACCAGACCACCCAGAAGGGACAGAAGAACTCCCGT
GAGCGTATGAAGCGTATCGAGGAGGGAATCAAGGAGCTCGGATCCCAGATCCTCAAGGAGCACCCAGTCG
AGAACACCCAGCTCCAGAACGAGAAGCTCTACCTCTACTACCTCCAGAACGGACGTGACATGTACGTCGA
CCAGGAGCTCGACATCAACCGTCTCTCCGACTACGACGTCGACCACATCGTCCCACAGTCCTTCCTCAAG
GACGACTCCATCGACAACAAGGTCCTCACCCGTTCCGACAAGAACCGTGGAAAGTCCGACAACGTCCCAT
CCGAGGAGGTCGTCAAGAAGATGAAGAACTACTGGCGTCAGCTCCTCAACGCCAAGCTCATCACCCAGCG
TAAGTTCGACAACCTCACCAAGGCCGAGCGTGGAGGACTCTCCGAGCTCGACAAGGCCGGATTCATCAAG
CGTCAGCTCGTCGAGACCCGTCAGATCACCAAGCACGTCGCCCAGATCCTCGACTCCCGTATGAACACCA
AGTACGACGAGAACGACAAGCTCATCCGTGGTTGGTTTTTCCGAGAGAAAAACGCTGAAAAATGCCGAAA
ATTTTGAATTTGCAGGCTTTTTAGGTGCAAAAGTACGGAAAAATCGGAAAAAAATCAGGAAAACATGGGG
AAAATCCAATTTTCCAGAAAAAATGTTTGAAAAAATTGAAAACTTTTGTTTTTTTAGTAATAAAGTTTTA
AAAAATGGCAAAAATAGCTGAAAACAGCGAAAAAAAAAAATGTTTTTTTCAGGAAAAAATTTGCAAAAAA
ATGAAGAGCAACAATAATTCCCTTTTTTTTCTGTGTTTTTTTCGGAAAAATTGAGATCGAAAACGAAAAA
CAGCGAAAATTCCCAATTTTCCCAGTTTTTAAAACATTTTTTTGTAAAAATTTGGAAAAAACGAGTTTTT
TCAGAAAAAAATGTGAAAAAAAAGGTAAATTACCAATTTATGCTTTTTTTTCGATCGAGTAAAAAATCGA
TTTTTCCAAGATTTTTCGCGAAAAATTCAAAAAAAAAGAACGAAAATTCTCGATTTTCTACTTTTTTTCG
AAAAAAAAAGGAAATTATAGATTTTTCCAAGATTTTTCGCGAAAAAATTCGAAAAAAATGTTTTTTTCGA
AAATTTCAGATTTTCTAATTTTTTCAGAAGAATTCGAAAAAAAAAATCAAAAAATTCGCAATTTTTAGAT
TTTTTTAAAATCTCAATTTTCTATAATTATTTTCCTAAAAAAATGTAATTAAAAAACCGCTAAAAACGGT
AAATTCCAAATTTTTGCATTTTTTCAAAAAAAATTTGAAAAAAAAAATCAGAAAATTCTCAAATCTATTC
CCTTTTTTTAAAATTTTTCCCAAACCAAAAAAAAAAAACGGTAAATTTTCAAATTTAGCATTTTTCCAAA
ATTAAACATAAAAAAAAACGCAAATTTCCAAATTTCGTTTTTTTTTCAAAAAAGTTGAAAAATCCAGAAA
ATACCCTCTTGTCCATGAAAAAATACGAAAATTTTCAATAAAAAATCAATTTCTTCTTAAAAAATTAATT
CTCGATTTTTCCATGAAAAAAAATCAAATATTAATTAAATTTGAAAAAAAAAAGAATTTATCTAATAGTT
TCGTTTTTTTTCAGAGGAAAAATTTGAAAAAAAAAACAGTAAATTCTCTTTCTTTTTGAAAAAAAAAATT
ATCGATTCTTCCAAGTTTTTTCCCGAAAAAATCGACAAAAAAACGAGAATTTCCGATTTTCTATTTTTTT
TTTCAAAAAAATGTGAAAAAAAAAATTAAAAAATTCCAATTTTGCATTTTTTTTTCAAAAAAAATTTAAA
AACACCGTATAATTCCCGATTTTTCCATGAAAAAATACGAAAAATTCCAATAAAAATCAACTATTTTAAA
AATTTGCCGTTTTTTCAGAGGTCAAGGTCATCACCCTCAAGTCCAAGCTCGTCTCCGACTTCCGTAAGGA
CTTCCAGTTCTACAAGGTCCGTGAGATCAACAACTACCACCACGCCCACGACGCCTACCTCAACGCCGTC
GTCGGAACCGCCCTCATCAAGAAGTACCCAAAGCTCGAGTCCGAGTTCGTCTACGGAGACTACAAGGTCT
ACGACGTCCGTAAGATGATCGCCAAGTCCGAGCAGGAGATCGGAAAGGCCACCGCCAAGTACTTCTTCTA
CTCCAACATCATGAACTTCTTCAAGACCGAGATCACCCTCGCCAACGGAGAGATCCGTAAGCGTCCACTC
ATCGAGACCAACGGAGAGACCGGAGAGATCGTCTGGGACAAGGGACGTGACTTCGCCACCGTCCGTAAGG
TCCTCTCCATGCCACAGGTCAACATCGTCAAGAAGACCGAGGTCCAGACCGGAGGATTCTCCAAGGAGTC
CATCCTCCCAAAGCGTAACTCCGACAAGCTCATCGCCCGTAAGAAGGACTGGGACCCAAAGAAGTACGGA
GGATTCGACTCCCCAACCGTCGCCTACTCCGTCCTCGTCGTCGCCAAGGTCGAGAAGGGAAAGTCCAAGA
AGCTCAAGTCCGTCAAGGAGCTCCTCGGAATCACCATCATGGAGCGTTCCTCCTTCGAGAAGAACCCAAT
CGACTTCCTCGAGGCCAAGGGATACAAGGAGGTCAAGAAGGTGCTTACAATTTTCTGGAGAAAAATATTT
TAAAAAATAACGAAAATGGACCGAATTTTTGGAGAAAATTTTAAAAAAAACGACATTTTTCCCAAAAAAT
TGAAAAATTTCCGAAAAAACGTTCAAAATTTTCAAAAAAGGAGCATTTTTCGAAAAAAAAAACGATAATA
CGGAAATTTTTTGATTTTCCAGTTTTTTTCTCAAAGAAAATCGGAAAAAGGTTTTTTTTCTTTAAAAACG
TCCAAAATTTTTCGAAAAAAGAGAAAATTTTCGATTTTCCGATTTTTTTCAGAAAAAAATTGAAAAAAAA
AGAAATTTTCCGATTTTCTCAGAGAAAGACGAAAAGACGATATTTTTCGGAAAAAAGTTGAAAAATCAAA
AAAAAAACCGAAAAACGGCCGAAATTTTCTAAAAATTGGAAATATTGTCGATTTTTCGAAAAAAAAGAGT
CAAAAGTTTTCAAAAAAATATATTTTTTCGATTTTCCGTTTTTTTTTTCAGTAAACATTGAAACAAACGA
AATTTTTCCAAAAAAATCCAATTATTTTCCCAAATATCGAAATATTTTTGATTTTCCGTTTTTTTCAGAA
AAAAGTTAAAAAAAAAAGGGAAAATTAAGATTTTCCTGATTTTTTTTGAGAAAAAATCGATAAAAATTGA
ATATTCTGGAAAAAACCTTTAAAAAATTCGAATTAAATCGAAAAACGTCCAAAATTTTCTAAAAAATTGA
AATTTTTTTTGAAAAAAAACGGAAAAATTTAGATTTCCCGACTTTTTTCAATGAAAAATCGAATTTTCGT
TGACTTTTCATTAAAAAATCCAAACGCATTTTTTTCCACTAAAATCTCGAAAAAGTGTCATATTGCACCA
TATTGTTTCCACATTCATATTATTTTGAGCTAAATCAGGTGATTTTCTGTATTTTGATACTAATTTCTAT
TTTTAGAAAAAATGTGGGAACAATATGGTGCAATATGACATTTTTTCGAGATTTTAGTGGAGAAAAAATG
CGTTTGGAAACGAATTTTATAATAAAAAGTCAACGAAAATTCGATTTTTCATGGAAAAATAGGGAAATCG
AAAACAAATTTGCTTTTTTTTCAAAAAAAAAAACGGAAATTCGAAATTTTTCCGTTCTTTCAAAAAAAAA
ATCGATTTTTTTGGAAATTTTTTTTTTCAAATTTTTAAAAATTTCCAGGACCTCATCATCAAGCTCCCAA
AGTACTCCCTCTTCGAGCTCGAGAACGGACGTAAGCGTATGCTCGCCTCCGCCGGAGAGCTCCAGAAGGG
AAACGAGCTCGCCCTCCCATCCAAGTACGTCAACTTCCTCTACCTCGCCTCCCACTACGAGAAGCTCAAG
GGATCCCCAGAGGACAACGAGCAGAAGCAGCTCTTCGTCGAGCAGCACAAGCACTACCTCGACGAGATCA
TCGAGCAGATCTCCGAGTTCTCCAAGCGTGTCATCCTCGCCGACGCCAACCTCGACAAGGTCCTCTCCGC
CTACAACAAGCACCGTGACAAGCCAATCCGTGAGCAGGCCGAGAACATCATCCACCTCTTCACCCTCACC
AACCTCGGAGCCCCAGCCGCCTTCAAGTACTTCGACACCACCATCGACCGTAAGCGTTACACCTCCACCA
AGGAGGTCCTCGACGCCACCCTCATCCACCAGTCCATCACCGGACTCTACGAGACCCGTATCGACCTCTC
CCAGCTCGGAGGAGACTCTGGAGGATCTGGAGGAACTGGAGGATCTTCCGCCGGCGGGAGCTCTATGAGC
CGTAGACGAAAAGCGAATCCGACAAAACTGAGTGAAAACGCGAAGAAGCTTGCCAAGGAAGTTGAAAATT
AACACCCAGCTTTCTTGTACAAAGTGGGATAAATGCAAAATCCTTTCAAGCATTCCCTTCTTCTCTATCA
CTCTTCTTTCTTTTTGTCAAAAAATTCTCTCGCTAATTTATTTGCTTTTTTAATGTTATTATTTTATGAC
TTTTTATAGTCACTGAAAAGTTTGCATCTGAGTGAAGTGAATGCTATCAAAATGTGATTCTGTCTGATGT
ACTTTCACAATCTCTCTTCAATTCCATTTTGAAGTGCTTTAAACCCGAAAGGTTGAGAAAAATGCGAGCG
CTCAAATATTTGTATTGTGTTCGTTGAGTGACCCAACAAAAAGAGGAAACTTTATTGTGCCGCCAAGAAA
AAAGTCTCACAACTTTATTATACATAGTTGATAATTCACTGGCCGTCGTTTTACACTCGAGACGTACGGT
GCGCGCGATGCATTCGAAGATCTGCCCACTAGTGAGTCGTATTATAAGTGCAAGTAAGATCAGTGTTTGT
TTCGATATCAGTCTGTTTCGTAACGGTCTTCTGTATAACTACAAAAAAGAATAAAAAACCGTATCACAAC
TGAGAAAAAAGACAAAACTTATTGAACAGTGTTCCTTTCAAAAAATTATTTTGTAAAAAATCGAGTTTTT
CTCCAAAATAACGCACGCAATCAAAAACAAGAAAACTAACGTGTTCTCCTGGGCGTGGAACTCCTTATCA
AGATTACCATTATTGTCTGTCAGAATTGATATTTCAATTATTTCATATCTAGACAAACCCGGGTGTCTTG
CATTTATTAGTACTGTGAGTTTACATACAAACGAGGCTTACTCAGATAACATAGAGTCACCTCTAATTAG
CAAAAACCCATTTCTAATTAGCTATTTCGACCAGTTCTAAAGTCACCGTAATTAGAAATGGTTTTTGTAG
CTTTTCTAATTAGAAATGACCCCGAGATAAGTGAAATATGGCATTTTCTGGGTTTTCTAGTAAGAAATGA
TCCCGCACGTAGTGATTCCGCGTTACAAGCCAAATTCAAATTAAAAAAGTATATTACACAATTCAAGTTA
CATTATTTTCAGGAAACAATGGCGAAGAGCAAAGCAGAGATTCAAAAGGAGGAAAGAGACAACAGATATG
AACGAAGACTTCTTGAAAAGAGAAAGAGACATGAGGTGAGTAACCATGATAATAAATAATCAAGTAAGGG
CTATAGATTTATAAATTCTGGAGTTAACAGTTTCGAAAAAAAGTAGTTTTCATATGTGCGAAGGAATATC
AAAAATAGGGGAATAGCCTAAACGAGTGAGAAAATTAAATGTTTGTTATTTTTTCAAAAATGTCTGCAGG
GCCGTTATCCTTTCAAATGCACTCTATCAAACATAGATCATATCCATCATATCTTATCCAGAATTTATAT
CATATCCAAGATTGAGAGCGTTTCAAGGAAAATCTCAAACAACCATACAATTTTGTAGATCGACAACAAG
GCCTCCACTTCTTCATCGATGGCCTCTGCAGCACCTGCACCACCAAGTTTGTATTTTTCATATTAATATA
AAGTGAGCCACGCATAGTCGTTTTTAGGATTTTTGCCAGATCGATGTCGCGCAAACAGACTGTTTTTTTT
TCTTTGAAAGCCGTGCGTGACATGGGCCACGGATTGTAACGCCGCGCTGGATGGATAAAAATTTATTCAG
TTTTTTAGCCTTTACAAAATATGGTTCGACTACTTTCTTTATTTTTACATTTTTATAGGTGCTCATTGAG
CTGAGATATTTTGGGTATAATCGGAAAATCGCTGATTTTGGTCATTTTTCTGCACTAAAGATTACACAAA
AAGTTCAGTATTTAGATTCATTGTTGAAAATTGGGGATGATCTACAGATACATATCGCCGTGTTCAAAAA
CA
Features (pLannotate 1.2.2; 22 found; start..end, strand, type, name):
     12..148     +  CDS            lacZα (fragment): LacZα fragment of β-galactosidase; lacZ fragment
    154..253     -  misc_feature   bom (fragment): basis of mobility region from pBR322
    355..390     -  CDS            rop (fragment): Rop protein, which maintains plasmids at low copy number; rop
    485..589     +  promoter       AmpR promoter: bla
    590..1450    +  CDS            AmpR: β-lactamase; bla; confers resistance to ampicillin, carbenicillin, and related antibiotics
   1621..2209    +  rep_origin     ori: high-copy-number ColE1/pMB1/pBR322/pUC origin of replication
   3468..3683    -  CDS            GSLG1_CAEEL (fragment): Experimental evidence at protein level: Swiss-Prot protein existence level 1. From Caenorhabditis elegans.
   3726..3759    -  protein_bind   lox2272: Cre-mediated recombination occurs in the 8-bp core sequence (GGATACTT). lox2272 sites are compatible with each other, but incompatible with loxP or loxN sites (Lee and Saito, 1988). Cre recombinase
   4047..4889    -  CDS            unc-119: UN119_CAEEL - Experimental evidence at protein level: Swiss-Prot protein existence level 1. Myristoyl-binding protein that acts as a cargo adapter: specifically binds the myristoyl moiety of a subset of N-terminally myristoylated proteins and is required for their localization. Plays a key role in ciliary membrane localization of proteins. Required for the establishment or function of the nervous system. From Caenorhabditis elegans.
   5000..5017    +  misc_feature   P element 5' end (fragment): No description available
   5878..5911    -  protein_bind   lox2272: Cre-mediated recombination occurs in the 8-bp core sequence (GGATACTT). lox2272 sites are compatible with each other, but incompatible with loxP or loxN sites (Lee and Saito, 1988). Cre recombinase
   6065..6085    +  protein_bind   attB4: mutant version of attB; core recombination site for the Gateway® BP reaction BP Clonase™
   6589..6613    +  protein_bind   attB1: mutant version of attB; recombination site for the Gateway® BP reaction BP Clonase™
   6658..7580    +  CDS            Cas9 (fragment): S. pyogenes Cas9, codon optimized for C. elegans with a synthetic intron
   8609..9587    +  CDS            Cas9 (fragment): S. pyogenes Cas9, codon optimized for C. elegans with a synthetic intron
  11483..12490   +  CDS            Cas9 (fragment): S. pyogenes Cas9, codon optimized for C. elegans with a synthetic intron
  13878..14601   +  CDS            Cas9 (fragment): S. pyogenes Cas9, codon optimized for C. elegans with a synthetic intron
  15797..16326   +  CDS            Cas9 (fragment): S. pyogenes Cas9, codon optimized for C. elegans with a synthetic intron
  16375..16449   +  CDS            egl-13 (fragment): EGL13_CAEEL - Also known as cog-2 From Caenorhabditis elegans.
  16457..16477   -  protein_bind   attB2: mutant version of attB; core recombination site for the Gateway® BP reaction BP Clonase™
  16483..16806   +  terminator     tbb-2 terminator: tbb-2; transcription terminator for the C. elegans tubulin beta-2 gene
  16834..16855   +  CDS            lacZα (fragment): LacZα fragment of β-galactosidase; lacZ fragment
