[The description below was written by a language model from this plasmid's Addgene catalogue record and pLannotate feature annotations shown in this document.]
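Description:
pMLS640 is a C. elegans MosSCI targeting vector, built on the pMLS621 backbone, for placing a germline-expressed Cas9 transgene as a single copy at the ttTi5605 Mos1 insertion site. In bacteria the roughly 18.3 kb plasmid is maintained at high copy through a ColE1/pUC-type origin and selected with ampicillin via the bla gene and its promoter. Short lacZα, bom and rop fragments are remnants of the cloning backbone. The homology arms that direct integration at ttTi5605 are not annotated as such in the feature table, although a C. elegans genomic coding fragment next to the marker cassette probably lies within one of them.

The payload was assembled by multisite Gateway cloning, as shown by the attB4, attB1 and attB2 sites. The segment between attB4 and attB1 corresponds to the promoter slot, which the catalogue entry identifies as Pmex-5, a promoter active in the germline. Downstream lies S. pyogenes Cas9, codon-optimised for C. elegans. It is detected as five separate fragments spread over about 10 kb, consistent with the recorded addition of introns, which generally help transgene expression in the worm germline. A short egl-13-derived segment follows the Cas9 coding region, commonly used as a nuclear localisation signal, and the tbb-2 terminator closes the transcription unit. Upstream and in the opposite orientation sits the unc-119 rescue marker (Cbr-unc-119 according to the record), which allows integrants to be selected in unc-119 mutant animals by restored movement. It is flanked by two lox2272 sites, so Cre can excise it after integration. The resulting strains carry genomically integrated Cas9 for high-efficiency CRISPR editing.
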