Addgene plasmid #188892: pMLS640
Purpose: ttTi5605 MosSci targeting vector with Pmex-5::Cas9 and floxed Cbr-unc-119 marker
Depositing lab: Erik Jorgensen. Depositing organization: University of Utah. Publication: High-efficiency CRISPR gene editing in C. elegans using Cas9 integrated into the genome. Schwartz ML, Davis MW, Rich MS, Jorgensen EM. PLoS Genet. 2021 Nov 8;17(11):e1009755. doi: 10.1371/journal.pgen.1009755. eCollection 2021 Nov. PubMed 34748534.
Backbone
  Vector backbone: pMLS621
  Vector type: Worm Expression
Growth in bacteria
  Bacterial resistance: Ampicillin, 100 μg/mL
  Growth temperature: 37°C
  Growth strain: DH5alpha
  Copy number: High Copy
Gene/Insert
  Gene/Insert name: Pmex-5::Cas9, Cbr-unc-119
  Species: C. elegans (nematode)
  Mutation: C. elegans codom optimization and intron addition
  Cloning method: Gateway Cloning
Terms and licenses: Academic/Nonprofit Terms; Industry Terms: Not Available to Industry
How to cite: pMLS640 was a gift from Erik Jorgensen (Addgene plasmid # 188892 ; http://n2t.net/addgene:188892 ; RRID:Addgene_188892)
